>Addgene plasmid #69709 | pHairyRed | addgene full sequence | sequence record 324291 | Addgene NGS Result
ACTGTCGGCAGAGGCATCTTGAACGATAGCCTTTCCTTTATCGCAATGATGGCATTTGTAGGTGCCACCT
TCCTTTTCTACTGTCCTTTTGATGAAGTGACAGATAGCTGGGCAATGGAATCCGAGGAGGTTTCCCGATA
TTACCCTTTGTTGAAAAGTCTCAATAGCCCTTTGGTCTTCTGAGACTGTATCTTTGATATTCTTGGAGTA
GACGAGAGTGTCGTGCTCCACCATGTTGGCAAGCTGCTCTAGCCAATACGCAAACCGCCTCTCCCCGCGC
GTTGGCCGATTCATTAATGCAGCTGGCACGACAGGTTTCCCGACTGGAAAGCGGGCAGTGAGCGCAACGC
AATTAATGTGAGTTAGCTCACTCATTAGGCACCCCAGGCTTTACACTTTATGCTTCCGGCTCGTATGTTG
TGTGGAATTGTGAGCGGATAACAATTTCACACAGGAAACAGCTATGACATGATTACGAATTCGAGCTCGG
TACCCGGGGATCCTCTAGAGTCGACCTGCAGGCATGCAAGCTTGGCACTGGCCGTCGTTTTACAACGTCG
TGACTGGGAAAACCCTGGCGTTACCCAACTTAATCGCCTTGCAGCACATCCCCCTTTCGCCAGCTGGCGT
AATAGCGAAGAGGCCCGCACCGATCGCCCTTCCCAACAGTTGCGCAGCCTGAATGGCGAATGCTAGAGCA
GCTTGAGCTTGGATCAGATTGTCGTTTCCCGCCTTCAGTTTAGCTTCATGGAGTCAAAGATTCAAATAGA
GGACCTAACAGAACTCGCCGTAAAGACTGGCGAACAGTTCATACAGAGTCTCTTACGACTCAATGACAAG
AAGAAAATCTTCGTCAACATGGTGGAGCACGACACACTTGTCTACTCCAAAAATATCAAAGATACAGTCT
CAGAAGACCAAAGGGCAATTGAGACTTTTCAACAAAGGGTAATATCCGGAAACCTCCTCGGATTCCATTG
CCCAGCTATCTGTCACTTTATTGTGAAGATAGTGGAAAAGGAAGGTGGCTCCTACAAATGCCATCATTGC
GATAAAGGAAAGGCCATCGTTGAAGATGCCTCTGCCGACAGTGGTCCCAAAGATGGACCCCCACCCACGA
GGAGCATCGTGGAAAAAGAAGACGTTCCAACCACGTCTTCAAAGCAAGTGGATTGATGTGATATCTCCAC
TGACGTAAGGGATGACGCACAATCCCACTATCCTTCGCAAGACCCTTCCTCTATATAAGGAAGTTCATTT
CATTTGGAGAGAACACGGGGGACTCTTGACCATGGTAGATCTGAGGGTAAATTTCTAGTTTTTCTCCTTC
ATTTTCTTGGTTAGGACCCTTTTCTCTTTTTATTTTTTTGAGCTTTGATCTTTCTTTAAACTGATCTATT
TTTTAATTGATTGGTTATGGTGTAAATATTACATAGCTTTAACTGATAATCTGATTACTTTATTTCGTGT
GTCTATGATGATGATGATAGTTACAGAACCGACGAACTAGTAACGGCCGCCAGTGTGCTGGAATTCGCCC
TTCATGCAACTATGGCCTCCTCCGAGAACGTCATCACCGAGTTCATGCGCTTCAAGGTGCGCATGGAGGG
CACCGTGAACGGCCACGAGTTCGAGATCGAGGGCGAGGGCGAGGGCCGCCCCTACGAGGGCCACAACACC
GTGAAGCTGAAGGTGACCAAGGGCGGCCCCCTGCCCTTCGCCTGGGACATCCTGTCCCCCCAGTTCCAGT
ACGGCTCCAAGGTGTACGTGAAGCACCCCGCCGACATCCCCGACTACAAGAAGCTGTCCTTCCCCGAGGG
CTTCAAGTGGGAGCGCGTGATGAACTTCGAGGACGGCGGCGTGGCGACCGTGACCCAGGACTCCTCCCTG
CAGGACGGCTGCTTCATCTACAAGGTGAAGTTCATCGGCGTGAACTTCCCCTCCGACGGCCCCGTGATGC
AGAAGAAGACCATGGGCTGGGAGGCCTCCACCGAGCGCCTGTACCCCCGCGACGGCGTGCTGAAGGGCGA
GACCCACAAGGCCCTGAAGCTGAAGGACGGCGGCCACTACCTGGTGGAGTTCAAGTCCATCTACATGGCC
AAGAAGCCCGTGCAGCTGCCCGGCTACTACTACGTGGACGCCAAGCTGGACATCACCTCCCACAACGAGG
ACTACACCATCGTGGAGCAGTACGAGCGCACCGAGGGCCGCCACCACCTGTTCCTGTAGCCACGTGTGAA
TTGGTGACCAGCTCGAATTTCCCCGATCGTTCAAACATTTGGCAATAAAGTTTCTTAAGATTGAATCCTG
TTGCCGGTCTTGCGATGATTATCATATAATTTCTGTTGAATTACGTTAAGCATGTAATAATTAACATGTA
ATGCATGACGTTATTTATGAGATGGGTTTTTATGATTAGAGTCCCGCAATTATACATTTAATACGCGATA
GAAAACAAAATATAGCGCGCAAACTAGGATAAATTATCGCGCGCGGTGTCATCTATGTTACTAGATCGGG
AATTAAACTATCAGTGTTTGACAGGATATATTGGCGGGTAAACCTAAGAGAAAAGAGCGTTTATTAGAAT
AATCGGATATTTAAAAGGGCGTGAAAAGGTTTATCCGTTCGTCCATTTGTATGTGCATGCCAACCACAGG
GTTCCCCTCGGGATCAAAGTACTTTGATCCAACCCCTCCGCTGCTATAGTGCAGTCGGCTTCTGACGTTC
AGTGCAGCCGTCTTCTGAAAACGACATGTCGCACAAGTCCTAAGTTACGCGACAGGCTGCCGCCCTGCCC
TTTTCCTGGCGTTTTCTTGTCGCGTGTTTTAGTCGCATAAAGTAGAATACTTGCGACTAGAACCGGAGAC
ATTACGCCATGAACAAGAGCGCCGCCGCTGGCCTGCTGGGCTATGCCCGCGTCAGCACCGACGACCAGGA
CTTGACCAACCAACGGGCCGAACTGCACGCGGCCGGCTGCACCAAGCTGTTTTCCGAGAAGATCACCGGC
ACCAGGCGCGACCGCCCGGAGCTGGCCAGGATGCTTGACCACCTACGCCCTGGCGACGTTGTGACAGTGA
CCAGGCTAGACCGCCTGGCCCGCAGCACCCGCGACCTACTGGACATTGCCGAGCGCATCCAGGAGGCCGG
CGCGGGCCTGCGTAGCCTGGCAGAGCCGTGGGCCGACACCACCACGCCGGCCGGCCGCATGGTGTTGACC
GTGTTCGCCGGCATTGCCGAGTTCGAGCGTTCCCTAATCATCGACCGCACCCGGAGCGGGCGCGAGGCCG
CCAAGGCCCGAGGCGTGAAGTTTGGCCCCCGCCCTACCCTCACCCCGGCACAGATCGCGCACGCCCGCGA
GCTGATCGACCAGGAAGGCCGCACCGTGAAAGAGGCGGCTGCACTGCTTGGCGTGCATCGCTCGACCCTG
TACCGCGCACTTGAGCGCAGCGAGGAAGTGACGCCCACCGAGGCCAGGCGGCGCGGTGCCTTCCGTGAGG
ACGCATTGACCGAGGCCGACGCCCTGGCGGCCGCCGAGAATGAACGCCAAGAGGAACAAGCATGAAACCG
CACCAGGACGGCCAGGACGAACCGTTTTTCATTACCGAAGAGATCGAGGCGGAGATGATCGCGGCCGGGT
ACGTGTTCGAGCCGCCCGCGCACGTCTCAACCGTGCGGCTGCATGAAATCCTGGCCGGTTTGTCTGATGC
CAAGCTGGCGGCCTGGCCGGCCAGCTTGGCCGCTGAAGAAACCGAGCGCCGCCGTCTAAAAAGGTGATGT
GTATTTGAGTAAAACAGCTTGCGTCATGCGGTCGCTGCGTATATGATGCGATGAGTAAATAAACAAATAC
GCAAGGGGAACGCATGAAGGTTATCGCTGTACTTAACCAGAAAGGCGGGTCAGGCAAGACGACCATCGCA
ACCCATCTAGCCCGCGCCCTGCAACTCGCCGGGGCCGATGTTCTGTTAGTCGATTCCGATCCCCAGGGCA
GTGCCCGCGATTGGGCGGCCGTGCGGGAAGATCAACCGCTAACCGTTGTCGGCATCGACCGCCCGACGAT
TGACCGCGACGTGAAGGCCATCGGCCGGCGCGACTTCGTAGTGATCGACGGAGCGCCCCAGGCGGCGGAC
TTGGCTGTGTCCGCGATCAAGGCAGCCGACTTCGTGCTGATTCCGGTGCAGCCAAGCCCTTACGACATAT
GGGCCACCGCCGACCTGGTGGAGCTGGTTAAGCAGCGCATTGAGGTCACGGATGGAAGGCTACAAGCGGC
CTTTGTCGTGTCGCGGGCGATCAAAGGCACGCGCATCGGCGGTGAGGTTGCCGAGGCGCTGGCCGGGTAC
GAGCTGCCCATTCTTGAGTCCCGTATCACGCAGCGCGTGAGCTACCCAGGCACTGCCGCCGCCGGCACAA
CCGTTCTTGAATCAGAACCCGAGGGCGACGCTGCCCGCGAGGTCCAGGCGCTGGCCGCTGAAATTAAATC
AAAACTCATTTGAGTTAATGAGGTAAAGAGAAAATGAGCAAAAGCACAAACACGCTAAGTGCCGGCCGTC
CGAGCGCACGCAGCAGCAAGGCTGCAACGTTGGCCAGCCTGGCAGACACGCCAGCCATGAAGCGGGTCAA
CTTTCAGTTGCCGGCGGAGGATCACACCAAGCTGAAGATGTACGCGGTACGCCAAGGCAAGACCATTACC
GAGCTGCTATCTGAATACATCGCGCAGCTACCAGAGTAAATGAGCAAATGAATAAATGAGTAGATGAATT
TTAGCGGCTAAAGGAGGCGGCATGGAAAATCAAGAACAACCAGGCACCGACGCCGTGGAATGCCCCATGT
GTGGAGGAACGGGCGGTTGGCCAGGCGTAAGCGGCTGGGTTGCCTGCCGGCCCTGCAATGGCACTGGAAC
CCCCAAGCCCGAGGAATCGGCGTGAGCGGTCGCAAACCATCCGGCCCGGTACAAATCGGCGCGGCGCTGG
GTGATGACCTGGTGGAGAAGTTGAAGGCCGCGCAGGCCGCCCAGCGGCAACGCATCGAGGCAGAAGCACG
CCCCGGTGAATCGTGGCAAGCGGCCGCTGATCGAATCCGCAAAGAATCCCGGCAACCGCCGGCAGCCGGT
GCGCCGTCGATTAGGAAGCCGCCCAAGGGCGACGAGCAACCAGATTTTTTCGTTCCGATGCTCTATGACG
TGGGCACCCGCGATAGTCGCAGCATCATGGACGTGGCCGTTTTCCGTCTGTCGAAGCGTGACCGACGAGC
TGGCGAGGTGATCCGCTACGAGCTTCCAGACGGGCACGTAGAGGTTTCCGCAGGGCCGGCCGGCATGGCC
AGTGTGTGGGATTACGACCTGGTACTGATGGCGGTTTCCCATCTAACCGAATCCATGAACCGATACCGGG
AAGGGAAGGGAGACAAGCCCGGCCGCGTGTTCCGTCCACACGTTGCGGACGTACTCAAGTTCTGCCGGCG
AGCCGATGGCGGAAAGCAGAAAGACGACCTGGTAGAAACCTGCATTCGGTTAAACACCACGCACGTTGCC
ATGCAGCGTACGAAGAAGGCCAAGAACGGCCGCCTGGTGACGGTATCCGAGGGTGAAGCCTTGATTAGCC
GCTACAAGATCGTAAAGAGCGAAACCGGGCGGCCGGAGTACATCGAGATCGAGCTAGCTGATTGGATGTA
CCGCGAGATCACAGAAGGCAAGAACCCGGACGTGCTGACGGTTCACCCCGATTACTTTTTGATCGATCCC
GGCATCGGCCGTTTTCTCTACCGCCTGGCACGCCGCGCCGCAGGCAAGGCAGAAGCCAGATGGTTGTTCA
AGACGATCTACGAACGCAGTGGCAGCGCCGGAGAGTTCAAGAAGTTCTGTTTCACCGTGCGCAAGCTGAT
CGGGTCAAATGACCTGCCGGAGTACGATTTGAAGGAGGAGGCGGGGCAGGCTGGCCCGATCCTAGTCATG
CGCTACCGCAACCTGATCGAGGGCGAAGCATCCGCCGGTTCCTAATGTACGGAGCAGATGCTAGGGCAAA
TTGCCCTAGCAGGGGAAAAAGGTCGAAAAGGTCTCTTTCCTGTGGATAGCACGTACATTGGGAACCCAAA
GCCGTACATTGGGAACCGGAACCCGTACATTGGGAACCCAAAGCCGTACATTGGGAACCGGTCACACATG
TAAGTGACTGATATAAAAGAGAAAAAAGGCGATTTTTCCGCCTAAAACTCTTTAAAACTTATTAAAACTC
TTAAAACCCGCCTGGCCTGTGCATAACTGTCTGGCCAGCGCACAGCCGAAGAGCTGCAAAAAGCGCCTAC
CCTTCGGTCGCTGCGCTCCCTACGCCCCGCCGCTTCGCGTCGGCCTATCGCGGCCGCTGGCCGCTCAAAA
ATGGCTGGCCTACGGCCAGGCAATCTACCAGGGCGCGGACAAGCCGCGCCGTCGCCACTCGACCGCCGGC
GCCCACATCAAGGCACCCTGCCTCGCGCGTTTCGGTGATGACGGTGAAAACCTCTGACACATGCAGCTCC
CGGAGACGGTCACAGCTTGTCTGTAAGCGGATGCCGGGAGCAGACAAGCCCGTCAGGGCGCGTCAGCGGG
TGTTGGCGGGTGTCGGGGCGCAGCCATGACCCAGTCACGTAGCGATAGCGGAGTGTATACTGGCTTAACT
ATGCGGCATCAGAGCAGATTGTACTGAGAGTGCACCATATGCGGTGTGAAATACCGCACAGATGCGTAAG
GAGAAAATACCGCATCAGGCGCTCTTCCGCTTCCTCGCTCACTGACTCGCTGCGCTCGGTCGTTCGGCTG
CGGCGAGCGGTATCAGCTCACTCAAAGGCGGTAATACGGTTATCCACAGAATCAGGGGATAACGCAGGAA
AGAACATGTGAGCAAAAGGCCAGCAAAAGGCCAGGAACCGTAAAAAGGCCGCGTTGCTGGCGTTTTTCCA
TAGGCTCCGCCCCCCTGACGAGCATCACAAAAATCGACGCTCAAGTCAGAGGTGGCGAAACCCGACAGGA
CTATAAAGATACCAGGCGTTTCCCCCTGGAAGCTCCCTCGTGCGCTCTCCTGTTCCGACCCTGCCGCTTA
CCGGATACCTGTCCGCCTTTCTCCCTTCGGGAAGCGTGGCGCTTTCTCATAGCTCACGCTGTAGGTATCT
CAGTTCGGTGTAGGTCGTTCGCTCCAAGCTGGGCTGTGTGCACGAACCCCCCGTTCAGCCCGACCGCTGC
GCCTTATCCGGTAACTATCGTCTTGAGTCCAACCCGGTAAGACACGACTTATCGCCACTGGCAGCAGCCA
CTGGTAACAGGATTAGCAGAGCGAGGTATGTAGGCGGTGCTACAGAGTTCTTGAAGTGGTGGCCTAACTA
CGGCTACACTAGAAGGACAGTATTTGGTATCTGCGCTCTGCTGAAGCCAGTTACCTTCGGAAAAAGAGTT
GGTAGCTCTTGATCCGGCAAACAAACCACCGCTGGTAGCGGTGGTTTTTTTGTTTGCAAGCAGCAGATTA
CGCGCAGAAAAAAAGGATCTCAAGAAGATCCTTTGATCTTTTCTACGGGGTCTGACGCTCAGTGGAACGA
AAACTCACGTTAAGGGATTTTGGTCATGCATTCTAGGTACTAAAACAATTCATCCAGTAAAATATAATAT
TTTATTTTCTCCCAATCAGGCTTGATCCCCAGTAAGTCAAAAAATAGCTCGACATACTGTTCTTCCCCGA
TATCCTCCCTGATCGACCGGACGCAGAAGGCAATGTCATACCACTTGTCCGCCCTGCCGCTTCTCCCAAG
ATCAATAAAGCCACTTACTTTGCCATCTTTCACAAAGATGTTGCTGTCTCCCAGGTCGCCGTGGGAAAAG
ACAAGTTCCTCTTCGGGCTTTTCCGTCTTTAAAAAATCATACAGCTCGCGCGGATCTTTAAATGGAGTGT
CTTCTTCCCAGTTTTCGCAATCCACATCGGCCAGATCGTTATTCAGTAAGTAATCCAATTCGGCTAAGCG
GCTGTCTAAGCTATTCGTATAGGGACAATCCGATATGTCGATGGAGTGAAAGAGCCTGATGCACTCCGCA
TACAGCTCGATAATCTTTTCAGGGCTTTGTTCATCTTCATACTCTTCCGAGCAAAGGACGCCATCGGCCT
CACTCATGAGCAGATTGCTCCAGCCATCATGCCGTTCAAAGTGCAGGACCTTTGGAACAGGCAGCTTTCC
TTCCAGCCATAGCATCATGTCCTTTTCCCGTTCCACATCATAGGTGGTCCCTTTATACCGGCTGTCCGTC
ATTTTTAAATATAGGTTTTCATTTTCTCCCACCAGCTTATATACCTTAGCAGGAGACATTCCTTCCGTAT
CTTTTACGCAGCGGTATTTTTCGATCAGTTTTTTCAATTCCGGTGATATTCTCATTTTAGCCATTTATTA
TTTCCTTCCTCTTTTCTACAGTATTTAAAGATACCCCAAGAAGCTAATTATAACAAGACGAACTCCAATT
CACTGTTCCTTGCATTCTAAAACCTTAAATACCAGAAAACAGCTTTTTCAAAGTTGTTTTCAAAGTTGGC
GTATAACATAGTATCGACGGAGCCGATTTTGAAACCGCGGTGATCACAGGCAGCAACGCTCTGTCATCGT
TACAATCAACATGCTACCCTCCGCGAGATCATCCGTGTTTCAAACCCGGCAGCTTAGTTGCCGTTCTTCC
GAATAGCATCGGTAACATGAGCAAAGTCTGCCGCCTTACAACGGCTCTCCCGCTGACGCCGTCCCGGACT
GATGGGCTGCCTGTATCGAGTGGTGATTTTGTGCCGAGCTGCCGGTCGGGGAGCTGTTGGCTGGCTGGTG
GCAGGATATATTGTGGTGTAAACAAATTGACGCTTAGACAACTTAATAACACATTGCGGACGTTTTTAAT
GTACTGAATTAACGCCGAATTAATTCGGGGGATCTGGATTTTAGTACTGGATTTTGGTTTTAGGAATTAG
AAATTTTATTGATAGAAGTATTTTACAAATACAAATACATACTAAGGGTTTCTTATATGCTCAACACATG
AGCGAAACCCTATAGGAACCCTAATTCCCTTATCTGGGAACTACTCACACATTATTATGGAGAAACTCGA
GCTTGTCGATCGACAGATCCCGGTCGGCATCTACTCTATTTCTTTGCCCTCGGACGAGTGCTGGGGCGTC
GGTTTCCACTATCGGCGAGTACTTCTACACAGCCATCGGTCCAGACGGCCGCGCTTCTGCGGGCGATTTG
TGTACGCCCGACAGTCCCGGCTCCGGATCGGACGATTGCGTCGCATCGACCCTGCGCCCAAGCTGCATCA
TCGAAATTGCCGTCAACCAAGCTCTGATAGAGTTGGTCAAGACCAATGCGGAGCATATACGCCCGGAGTC
GTGGCGATCCTGCAAGCTCCGGATGCCTCCGCTCGAAGTAGCGCGTCTGCTGCTCCATACAAGCCAACCA
CGGCCTCCAGAAGAAGATGTTGGCGACCTCGTATTGGGAATCCCCGAACATCGCCTCGCTCCAGTCAATG
ACCGCTGTTATGCGGCCATTGTCCGTCAGGACATTGTTGGAGCCGAAATCCGCGTGCACGAGGTGCCGGA
CTTCGGGGCAGTCCTCGGCCCAAAGCATCAGCTCATCGAGAGCCTGCGCGACGGACGCACTGACGGTGTC
GTCCATCACAGTTTGCCAGTGATACACATGGGGATCAGCAATCGCGCATATGAAATCACGCCATGTAGTG
TATTGACCGATTCCTTGCGGTCCGAATGGGCCGAACCCGCTCGTCTGGCTAAGATCGGCCGCAGCGATCG
CATCCATAGCCTCCGCGACCGGTTGTAGAACAGCGGGCAGTTCGGTTTCAGGCAGGTCTTGCAACGTGAC
ACCCTGTGAACGGCGGGAGATGCAATAGGTCAGGCTCTCGCTAAACTCCCCAATGTCAAGCACTTCCGGA
ATCGGGAGCGCGGCCGATGCAAAGTGCCGATAAACATAACGATCTTTGTAGAAACCATCGGCGCAGCTAT
TTACCCGCAGGACATATCCACGCCCTCCTACATCGAAGCTGAAAGCACGAGATTCTTCGCCCTCCGAGAG
CTGCATCAGGTCGGAGACGCTGTCGAACTTTTCGATCAGAAACTTCTCGACAGACGTCGCGGTGAGTTCA
GGCTTTTTCATATCTCATTGCCCCCCGGATCTGCGAAAGCTCGAGAGAGATAGATTTGTAGAGAGAGACT
GGTGATTTCAGCGTGTCCTCTCCAAATGAAATGAACTTCCTTATATAGAGGAAGGGTCTTGCGAAGGATA
GTGGGATTGTGCGTCATCCCTTACGTCAGTGGAGATATCACATCAATCCACTTGCTTTGAAGACGTGGTT
GGAACGTCTTCTTTTTCCACGATGCTCCTCGTGGGTGGGGGTCCATCTTTGGGACCACTGTCGGCAGAGG
CATCTTGAACGATAGCCTTTCCTTTATCGCAATGATGGCATTTGTAGGTGCCACCTTCCTTTTCTACTGT
CCTTTTGATGAAGTGACAGATAGCTGGGCAATGGAATCCGAGGAGGTTTCCCGATATTACCCTTTGTTGA
AAAGTCTCAATAGCCCTTTGGTCTTCTGAGACTGTATCTTTGATATTCTTGGAGTAGACGAGAGTGTCGT
GCTCCACCATGTTCACATCAATCCACTTGCTTTGAAGACGTGGTTGGAACGTCTTCTTTTTCCACGATGC
TCCTCGTGGGTGGGGGTCCATCTTTGGGACC
Features (pLannotate 1.2.2; 23 found; start..end, strand, type, name):
    253..341     +  CDS            lacI (fragment): lac repressor; lacI; The lac repressor binds to the lac operator to inhibit transcription in E. coli. This inhibition can be relieved by adding lactose or isopropyl-β-D-thiogalactopyranoside (IPTG).
    354..375     +  protein_bind   CAP binding site: CAP binding activates transcription in the presence of cAMP. E. coli catabolite activator protein
    390..420     +  promoter       lac promoter: promoter for the E. coli lac operon
    424..446     +  protein_bind   lac operator (fragment): The lac repressor binds to the lac operator to inhibit transcription in E. coli. This inhibition can be relieved by adding lactose or isopropyl-β-D-thiogalactopyranoside (IPTG). lac repressor encoded by lacI
    477..533     +  misc_feature   MCS: pUC18/19 multiple cloning site
    536..690     +  CDS            lacZα (fragment): LacZα fragment of β-galactosidase; lacZ fragment
    930..1271    +  promoter       CaMV 35S promoter: strong constitutive promoter from cauliflower mosaic virus
   1307..1496    +  intron         cat1 intron: castor bean catalase intron, modified
   1552..2229    +  CDS            DsRed2: improved tetrameric variant of DsRed fluorescent protein mammalian codon-optimized
   2265..2517    +  terminator     NOS terminator: nopaline synthase terminator and poly(A) signal
   2539..2563    +  misc_feature   RB T-DNA repeat: right border repeat from nopaline C58 T-DNA
   2903..3304    +  CDS            Y4CG_SINFN (fragment): Protein inferred from homology: Swiss-Prot protein existence level 3. From Sinorhizobium fredii (strain NBRC 101917 / NGR234).
   3864..4493    +  CDS            pVS1 StaA: stability protein from the Pseudomonas plasmid pVS1 (Heeb et al., 2000)
   4922..5995    +  CDS            pVS1 RepA: replication protein from the Pseudomonas plasmid pVS1 (Heeb et al., 2000)
   6061..6255    +  rep_origin     pVS1 oriV: origin of replication for the Pseudomonas plasmid pVS1 (Heeb et al., 2000)
   6458..6497    +  CDS            rop (fragment): Rop protein, which maintains plasmids at low copy number; rop
   6599..6739    +  misc_feature   bom: basis of mobility region from pBR322
   6925..7513    -  rep_origin     ori: high-copy-number ColE1/pMB1/pBR322/pUC origin of replication
   7600..8394    -  CDS            KanR: aminoglycoside phosphotransferase; aphA-3; confers resistance to kanamycin
   8819..8843    +  misc_feature   LB T-DNA repeat: left border repeat from nopaline C58 T-DNA
   8921..9095    -  polyA_signal   CaMV poly(A) signal: cauliflower mosaic virus polyadenylation signal
   9136..10161   -  CDS            HygR: hygromycin B phosphotransferase confers resistance to hygromycin
  10228..163     -  promoter       CaMV 35S promoter (enhanced) (across the origin): cauliflower mosaic virus 35S promoter with a duplicated enhancer region
