[The description below was written by a language model from this plasmid's Addgene catalogue record and pLannotate feature annotations shown in this document.]
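Description:
pHairyRed is a plant binary vector built on the pCAMBIA 1305.1 backbone, in which the GUSPlus reporter gene has been replaced by DsRed2. It is supplied as an empty backbone for Agrobacterium-mediated plant transformation, specifically as a fluorescent reporter of roots transformed by Agrobacterium rhizogenes. The sequenced plasmid is about 10.7 kb. Outside the T-DNA it carries a ColE1/pBR322-type origin with the bom mobilisation region for propagation in E. coli. It also carries the pVS1 oriV together with the RepA replication and StaA stability genes, which allow stable maintenance in Agrobacterium. A kanamycin resistance gene provides bacterial selection in both hosts.

The region between the nopaline-type left and right border repeats is the segment transferred into the plant genome, and it holds three functional modules. Next to the left border, an enhanced (duplicated-enhancer) CaMV 35S promoter drives hygromycin phosphotransferase, terminated by the CaMV poly(A) signal, as the plant selectable marker. Next to the right border, a CaMV 35S promoter drives DsRed2 with a NOS terminator. A castor bean catalase intron lies between this promoter and the annotated coding sequence, an arrangement generally used to restrict reporter expression to plant cells, since bacteria cannot splice the intron. Between the two cassettes sits a pUC18/19-type multiple cloning site within a lac promoter/lacZα segment, where a gene or promoter construct of interest can be inserted by restriction cloning.

Because hairy root cultures and composite plants usually contain a mixture of transformed and untransformed roots, constitutive red fluorescence lets users identify transgenic roots visually and non-destructively. This avoids relying on antibiotic selection or on destructive GUS staining.
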