Addgene plasmid #69709: pHairyRed
Purpose: (Empty Backbone) Fluorescent reporter of Agrobacterium rhizogenes mediated transformed roots
Depositing lab: Brett Ferguson & Peter Gresshoff. Depositing organization: University of Queensland. Publication: pHairyRed: a novel binary vector containing the DsRed2 reporter gene for visual selection of transgenic hairy roots. Lin MH, Gresshoff PM, Indrasumunar A, Ferguson BJ. Mol Plant. 2011 May;4(3):537-45. doi: 10.1093/mp/ssq084. Epub 2011 Feb 15. PubMed 21324970.
Backbone
  Vector backbone: pCAMBIA 1305.1
  Backbone manufacturer: CAMBIA, www.cambia.org
  Backbone size (bp): 10701
  Modifications to backbone: DsRed2 gene was inserted in place of the GUSplus reporter gene
  Vector type: Plant Expression
  Selectable markers: Hygromycin
Growth in bacteria
  Bacterial resistance: Kanamycin, 50 μg/mL
  Growth temperature: 37°C
  Growth strain: DH5alpha
  Copy number: Unknown
Gene/Insert
  Cloning method: Restriction Enzyme
  Sequencing primers: 5′ M13F; 3′ M13pUC-Rev
Terms and licenses: Academic/Nonprofit Terms; Industry Terms: Not Available to Industry
How to cite: pHairyRed was a gift from Brett Ferguson & Peter Gresshoff (Addgene plasmid # 69709 ; http://n2t.net/addgene:69709 ; RRID:Addgene_69709)
