>Addgene plasmid #69709 | pHairyRed | addgene partial sequence | sequence record 125630 | DsRed1-N 5'-GTACTGGAACTGGGGGGACAG-3'
TTAAAAAATAGATCAGTTTAAAGAAAGATCAAAGCTCAAAAAAATAAAAAGAGAAAAGGGTCCTAACCAA
GAAAATGAAGGAGAAAAACTAGAAATTTACCCTCAGATCTACCATGGTCAAGAGTCCCCCGTGTT
