>Addgene plasmid #69709 | pHairyRed | addgene partial sequence | sequence record 127366 | NOSterm-R 5'-attgccaaatgtttgaacga-3'
GGGAGGTGATGTCCAGCTTGGCGTCCACGTAGTAGTAGCCGGGCAGCTGCACGGGCTTCTTGGCCATGTA
GATGGACTTGAACTCCACCAGGTAGTGGCCGCCGTCCTTCAGCTTCAGGGCCTTGTGGGTCTCGCCCTTC
AGCACGCCGTCGCGGGGGTACAGGCGCTCGGTGGAGGCCTCCCAGCCCATGGTCTTCTTCTGCATCACGG
GGCCGTCGGAGGGGAAGTTCACGCCGATGAACTTCACCTTGTAGATGAAGC
